Addgene plasmid #138471: pQLink-GST-4xCTD
Purpose: Expresses GST-tagged 4xCTD heptapeptide repeat in bacteria
Depositing lab: Britt Glaunsinger. Depositing organization: University of California, Berkeley. Publication: The gammaherpesviral TATA-box-binding protein directly interacts with the CTD of host RNA Pol II to direct late gene transcription. Castaneda AF, Didychuk AL, Louder RK, McCollum CO, Davis ZH, Nogales E, Glaunsinger BA. PLoS Pathog. 2020 Sep 4;16(9):e1008843. doi: 10.1371/journal.ppat.1008843. eCollection 2020 Sep. PubMed 32886723.
Backbone
  Vector backbone: pQLinkG2
  Backbone size w/o insert (bp): 5519
  Total vector size (bp): 5603
  Vector type: Bacterial Expression
Growth in bacteria
  Bacterial resistance: Ampicillin, 100 μg/mL
  Growth temperature: 37°C
  Growth strain: DH5alpha
  Copy number: Unknown
Gene/Insert
  Gene/Insert name: Rpb1
  Species: H. sapiens (human)
  Insert size (bp): 84
  Mutation: 4x CTD repeat
  Entrez Gene: POLR2A (a.k.a. NEDHIB, POLR2, POLRA, RPB1, RPBh1, RPO2, RPOL2, RpIILS, hRPB220, hsRPB1)
  Promoter: T5
  Tag / fusion protein: GST (N terminal on backbone)
  Cloning method: Ligation Independent Cloning
  Sequencing primers: 5′ GGGCTGGCAAGCCACGTTTGGTG; 3′ CCGGGAGCTGCATGTGTCAGAGG
Terms and licenses: Academic/Nonprofit Terms; Industry Terms: Not Available to Industry
How to cite: pQLink-GST-4xCTD was a gift from Britt Glaunsinger (Addgene plasmid # 138471 ; http://n2t.net/addgene:138471 ; RRID:Addgene_138471)
