[The description below was written by a language model from this plasmid's Addgene catalogue record and pLannotate feature annotations shown in this document.]
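Description:
pQLink-GST-4xCTD is a 5.6 kb bacterial expression plasmid built on the pQLinkG2 backbone, designed to produce a GST fusion of a short segment of the human RNA polymerase II large subunit (Rpb1, encoded by POLR2A) in E. coli. The 84 bp insert encodes four copies of the C-terminal domain (CTD) heptapeptide repeat and was introduced by ligation-independent cloning. The plasmid replicates from a ColE1/pMB1-type origin, with an adjacent pBR322 bom region and only a fragment of rop, and is selected with ampicillin through a β-lactamase gene under its own promoter. The feature table also detects a cat (chloramphenicol acetyltransferase) coding sequence with a partial cat promoter, but the catalogue entry lists only ampicillin as the selection.

Expression is driven by the bacteriophage T5 promoter, which is recognised by E. coli RNA polymerase and is controlled by lac operators. A plasmid-borne lacI gene under the stronger lacIq promoter supplies repressor, so transcription stays low until it is induced with IPTG. The open reading frame begins with Schistosoma japonicum glutathione S-transferase, followed by a linker containing an attB1 site and a short element annotated as a capTEV fragment, which probably corresponds to a TEV protease cleavage site between GST and the CTD repeats. An attB2 site lies downstream of the insert, and the lambda t0 terminator ends the transcript; an rrnB T1 terminator follows the cat gene.

The purified GST-4xCTD protein is suited to glutathione-affinity pull-downs and other binding assays. The associated publication examines the direct interaction between a gammaherpesviral TATA-box-binding protein and the host Pol II CTD in late gene transcription.
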