Features (pLannotate 1.2.2; 19 found; start..end, strand, type, name):
      1..45      +  promoter       T5 promoter: bacteriophage T5 promoter for E. coli RNA polymerase, with embedded lac operator
     53..69      +  protein_bind   lac operator: The lac repressor binds to the lac operator to inhibit transcription in E. coli. This inhibition can be relieved by adding lactose or isopropyl-β-D-thiogalactopyranoside (IPTG). lac repressor encoded by lacI
    106..759     +  CDS            GST26_SCHJA: Experimental evidence at protein level: Swiss-Prot protein existence level 1. GST isoenzymes appear to play a central role in the parasite detoxification system. Other functions are also suspected including a role in increasing the solubility of haematin in the parasite gut. From Schistosoma japonicum (Blood fluke).
    782..802     +  protein_bind   attB1: mutant version of attB; core recombination site for the Gateway® BP reaction BP Clonase™
    804..824     +  CDS            capTEV™ (fragment): composite tag for in vivo biotinylation, TEV protease cleavage, and 6xHis tagging
    929..953     -  protein_bind   attB2: mutant version of attB; recombination site for the Gateway® BP reaction BP Clonase™
    975..1069    +  terminator     lambda t0 terminator: transcription terminator from phage lambda
   1134..1162    +  promoter       cat promoter (fragment): promoter of the E. coli cat gene encoding chloramphenicol acetyltransferase
   1163..1819    +  CDS            cat: CAT_ECOLX - Experimental evidence at protein level: Swiss-Prot protein existence level 1. This enzyme is an effector of chloramphenicol resistance in bacteria. From Escherichia coli. This protein is used as a marker in many commonly used cloning vectors, such as pACYC184.
   1887..1973    +  terminator     rrnB T1 terminator: Escherichia coli rrnB; transcription terminator T1 from the E. coli rrnB gene
   1996..2013    -  promoter       tet promoter (fragment): E. coli promoter for tetracycline efflux protein gene
   2032..2053    -  protein_bind   CAP binding site: CAP binding activates transcription in the presence of cAMP. E. coli catabolite activator protein
   2066..3148    -  CDS            lacI: lac repressor; lacI; The lac repressor binds to the lac operator to inhibit transcription in E. coli. This inhibition can be relieved by adding lactose or isopropyl-β-D-thiogalactopyranoside (IPTG).
   3149..3226    -  promoter       lacIq promoter: lacI (mutant); In the lacIq allele, a single base change in the promoter boosts expression of the lacI gene about 10-fold.
   3275..3316    +  CDS            rop (fragment): Rop protein, which maintains plasmids at low copy number; rop
   3418..3558    +  misc_feature   bom: basis of mobility region from pBR322
   3744..4332    -  rep_origin     ori: high-copy-number ColE1/pMB1/pBR322/pUC origin of replication
   4503..5363    -  CDS            AmpR: β-lactamase; bla; confers resistance to ampicillin, carbenicillin, and related antibiotics
   5364..5468    -  promoter       AmpR promoter: bla
>Addgene plasmid #138471 | pQLink-GST-4xCTD | addgene full sequence | sequence record 272928 | Addgene NGS Result
TCATAAAAAATTTATTTGCTTTGTGAGCGGATAACAATTATAATAGATTCAATTGTGAGCGGATAACAAT
TTCACACAGAATTCATTAAAGAGGAGAAATTACATATGTCCCCTATACTAGGTTATTGGAAAATTAAGGG
CCTTGTGCAACCCACTCGACTTCTTTTGGAATATCTTGAAGAAAAATATGAAGAGCATTTGTATGAGCGC
GATGAAGGTGATAAATGGCGAAACAAAAAGTTTGAATTGGGTTTGGAGTTTCCCAATCTTCCTTATTATA
TTGATGGTGATGTTAAATTAACACAGTCTATGGCCATCATACGTTATATAGCTGACAAGCACAACATGTT
GGGTGGTTGTCCAAAAGAGCGTGCAGAGATTTCAATGCTTGAAGGAGCGGTTTTGGATATTAGATACGGT
GTTTCGAGAATTGCATATAGTAAAGACTTTGAAACTCTCAAAGTTGATTTTCTTAGCAAGCTACCTGAAA
TGCTGAAAATGTTCGAAGATCGTTTATGTCATAAAACATATTTGAATGGTGATCATGTAACCCATCCTGA
CTTCATGTTGTATGACGCTCTTGATGTTGTTTTATACATGGACCCAATGTGCCTGGATGCGTTCCCAAAA
TTAGTTTGTTTTAAAAAACGTATTGAAGCTATCCCACAAATTGATAAGTACTTGAAATCCAGCAAGTATA
TAGCATGGCCTTTGCAGGGCTGGCAAGCCACGTTTGGTGGTGGCGACCATCCTCCAAAATCGGATCTGGG
TGCTGCAGGTACAAGTTTGTACAAAAAAGCAGGCGAGAATCTTTATTTTCAGGGATCCTATAGCCCCACG
AGCCCTTCTTACTCTCCGACCTCACCATCCTATTCGCCTACTAGCCCGAGTTACAGTCCCACATCTCCGT
CCTAGGCGGCCGCCTAGGACCCAGCTTTCTTGTACAAAGTGGTAAGCTTAATTAGCTGAGCTTGGACTCC
TGTTGATAGATCCAGTAATGACCTCAGAACTCCATCTGGATTTGTTCAGAACGCTCGGTTGCCGCCGGGC
GTTTTTTATTGGTGAGAATCCAAGTAACAACACCATTTAAATGGAGTGGTTACAAATGGAGTGGTTAATT
AAGGCTAGCTTGGCGAGATTTTCAGGAGCTAAGGAAGCTAAAATGGAGAAAAAAATCACTGGATATACCA
CCGTTGATATATCCCAATGGCATCGTAAAGAACATTTTGAGGCATTTCAGTCAGTTGCTCAATGTACCTA
TAACCAGACCGTTCAGCTGGATATTACGGCCTTTTTAAAGACCGTAAAGAAAAATAAGCACAAGTTTTAT
CCGGCCTTTATTCACATTCTTGCCCGCCTGATGAATGCTCATCCGGAATTTCGTATGGCAATGAAAGACG
GTGAGCTGGTGATATGGGATAGTGTTCACCCTTGTTACACCGTTTTCCATGAGCAAACTGAAACGTTTTC
ATCGCTCTGGAGTGAATACCACGACGATTTCCGGCAGTTTCTACACATATATTCGCAAGATGTGGCGTGT
TACGGTGAAAACCTGGCCTATTTCCCTAAAGGGTTTATTGAGAATATGTTTTTCGTCTCAGCCAATCCCT
GGGTGAGTTTCACCAGTTTTGATTTAAACGTGGCCAATATGGACAACTTCTTCGCCCCCGTTTTCACCAT
GGGCAAATATTATACGCAAGGCGACAAGGTGCTGATGCCGCTGGCGATTCAGGTTCATCATGCCGTTTGT
GATGGCTTCCATGTCGGCAGAATGCTTAATGAATTACAACAGTACTGCGATGAGTGGCAGGGCGGGGCGT
AATTTTTTTAAGGCAGTTATTGGTGCCCTTAAACGCCTGGGGTAATGACTCTCTAGCTTGAGGCATCAAA
TAAAACGAAAGGCTCAGTCGAAAGACTGGGCCTTTCGTTTTATCTGTTGTTTGTCGGTGAACGCTCTCCT
GAGTAGGACAAATCCGCCCTCTAGATTACGTGCAGTCGATGATAAGCTGTCAAACATGAGAATTGTGCCT
AATGAGTGAGCTAACTTACATTAATTGCGTTGCGCTCACTGCCCGCTTTCCAGTCGGGAAACCTGTCGTG
CCAGCTGCATTAATGAATCGGCCAACGCGCGGGGAGAGGCGGTTTGCGTATTGGGCGCCAGGGTGGTTTT
TCTTTTCACCAGTGAGACGGGCAACAGCTGATTGCCCTTCACCGCCTGGCCCTGAGAGAGTTGCAGCAAG
CGGTCCACGCTGGTTTGCCCCAGCAGGCGAAAATCCTGTTTGATGGTGGTTAACGGCGGGATATAACATG
AGCTGTCTTCGGTATCGTCGTATCCCACTACCGAGATATCCGCACCAACGCGCAGCCCGGACTCGGTAAT
GGCGCGCATTGCGCCCAGCGCCATCTGATCGTTGGCAACCAGCATCGCAGTGGGAACGATGCCCTCATTC
AGCATTTGCATGGTTTGTTGAAAACCGGACATGGCACTCCAGTCGCCTTCCCGTTCCGCTATCGGCTGAA
TTTGATTGCGAGTGAGATATTTATGCCAGCCAGCCAGACGCAGACGCGCCGAGACAGAACTTAATGGGCC
CGCTAACAGCGCGATTTGCTGGTGACCCAATGCGACCAGATGCTCCACGCCCAGTCGCGTACCGTCTTCA
TGGGAGAAAATAATACTGTTGATGGGTGTCTGGTCAGAGACATCAAGAAATAACGCCGGAACATTAGTGC
AGGCAGCTTCCACAGCAATGGCATCCTGGTCATCCAGCGGATAGTTAATGATCAGCCCACTGACGCGTTG
CGCGAGAAGATTGTGCACCGCCGCTTTACAGGCTTCGACGCCGCTTCGTTCTACCATCGACACCACCACG
CTGGCACCCAGTTGATCGGCGCGAGATTTAATCGCCGCGACAATTTGCGACGGCGCGTGCAGGGCCAGAC
TGGAGGTGGCAACGCCAATCAGCAACGACTGTTTGCCCGCCAGTTGTTGTGCCACGCGGTTGGGAATGTA
ATTCAGCTCCGCCATCGCCGCTTCCACTTTTTCCCGCGTTTTCGCAGAAACGTGGCTGGCCTGGTTCACC
ACGCGGGAAACGGTCTGATAAGAGACACCGGCATACTCTGCGACATCGTATAACGTTACTGGTTTCACAT
TCACCACCCTGAATTGACTCTCTTCCGGGCGCTATCATGCCATACCGCGAAAGGTTTTGCACCATTCGAT
GGTGTCGGAATTTCGGGCAGCGTTGGGTCCTGGCCACGGGTGCGCATGATCTAGAGCTGCCTCGCGCGTT
TCGGTGATGACGGTGAAAACCTCTGACACATGCAGCTCCCGGAGACGGTCACAGCTTGTCTGTAAGCGGA
TGCCGGGAGCAGACAAGCCCGTCAGGGCGCGTCAGCGGGTGTTGGCGGGTGTCGGGGCGCAGCCATGACC
CAGTCACGTAGCGATAGCGGAGTGTATACTGGCTTAACTATGCGGCATCAGAGCAGATTGTACTGAGAGT
GCACCACATGCGGTGTGAAATACCGCACAGATGCGTAAGGAGAAAATACCGCATCAGGCGCTCTTCCGCT
TCCTCGCTCACTGACTCGCTGCGCTCGGTCGTTCGGCTGCGGCGAGCGGTATCAGCTCACTCAAAGGCGG
TAATACGGTTATCCACAGAATCAGGGGATAACGCAGGAAAGAACATGTGAGCAAAAGGCCAGCAAAAGGC
CAGGAACCGTAAAAAGGCCGCGTTGCTGGCGTTTTTCCATAGGCTCCGCCCCCCTGACGAGCATCACAAA
AATCGACGCTCAAGTCAGAGGTGGCGAAACCCGACAGGACTATAAAGATACCAGGCGTTTCCCCCTGGAA
GCTCCCTCGTGCGCTCTCCTGTTCCGACCCTGCCGCTTACCGGATACCTGTCCGCCTTTCTCCCTTCGGG
AAGCGTGGCGCTTTCTCATAGCTCACGCTGTAGGTATCTCAGTTCGGTGTAGGTCGTTCGCTCCAAGCTG
GGCTGTGTGCACGAACCCCCCGTTCAGCCCGACCGCTGCGCCTTATCCGGTAACTATCGTCTTGAGTCCA
ACCCGGTAAGACACGACTTATCGCCACTGGCAGCAGCCACTGGTAACAGGATTAGCAGAGCGAGGTATGT
AGGCGGTGCTACAGAGTTCTTGAAGTGGTGGCCTAACTACGGCTACACTAGAAGGACAGTATTTGGTATC
TGCGCTCTGCTGAAGCCAGTTACCTTCGGAAAAAGAGTTGGTAGCTCTTGATCCGGCAAACAAACCACCG
CTGGTAGCGGTGGTTTTTTTGTTTGCAAGCAGCAGATTACGCGCAGAAAAAAAGGATCTCAAGAAGATCC
TTTGATCTTTTCTACGGGGTCTGACGCTCAGTGGAACGAAAACTCACGTTAAGGGATTTTGGTCATGAGA
TTATCAAAAAGGATCTTCACCTAGATCCTTTTAAATTAAAAATGAAGTTTTAAATCAATCTAAAGTATAT
ATGAGTAAACTTGGTCTGACAGTTACCAATGCTTAATCAGTGAGGCACCTATCTCAGCGATCTGTCTATT
TCGTTCATCCATAGTTGCCTGACTCCCCGTCGTGTAGATAACTACGATACGGGAGGGCTTACCATCTGGC
CCCAGTGCTGCAATGATACCGCGAGACCCACGCTCACCGGCTCCAGATTTATCAGCAATAAACCAGCCAG
CCGGAAGGGCCGAGCGCAGAAGTGGTCCTGCAACTTTATCCGCCTCCATCCAGTCTATTAATTGTTGCCG
GGAAGCTAGAGTAAGTAGTTCGCCAGTTAATAGTTTGCGCAACGTTGTTGCCATTGCTACAGGCATCGTG
GTGTCACGCTCGTCGTTTGGTATGGCTTCATTCAGCTCCGGTTCCCAACGATCAAGGCGAGTTACATGAT
CCCCCATGTTGTGCAAAAAAGCGGTTAGCTCCTTCGGTCCTCCGATCGTTGTCAGAAGTAAGTTGGCCGC
AGTGTTATCACTCATGGTTATGGCAGCACTGCATAATTCTCTTACTGTCATGCCATCCGTAAGATGCTTT
TCTGTGACTGGTGAGTACTCAACCAAGTCATTCTGAGAATAGTGTATGCGGCGACCGAGTTGCTCTTGCC
CGGCGTCAATACGGGATAATACCGCGCCACATAGCAGAACTTTAAAAGTGCTCATCATTGGAAAACGTTC
TTCGGGGCGAAAACTCTCAAGGATCTTACCGCTGTTGAGATCCAGTTCGATGTAACCCACTCGTGCACCC
AACTGATCTTCAGCATCTTTTACTTTCACCAGCGTTTCTGGGTGAGCAAAAACAGGAAGGCAAAATGCCG
CAAAAAAGGGAATAAGGGCGACACGGAAATGTTGAATACTCATACTCTTCCTTTTTCAATATTATTGAAG
CATTTATCAGGGTTATTGTCTCATGAGCGGATACATATTTGAATGTATTTAGAAAAATAAACAAATAGGG
GTTCCGCGCACATTTCCCCGAAAAGTGCCACCTGACGTCTAAGAAACCATTATTATCATGACATTAACCT
ATAAAAATAGGCGTATCACGAGGCCCTTTCGTCTTCACCTCGAGCTTAATTAACAACACCATTTGTCGAG
AAA
